>Addgene plasmid #208793 | pAAV-C2m2-mKate | addgene full sequence | sequence record 412602 | Addgene NGS Result
TTGGCCACTCCCTCTCTGCGCGCTCGCTCGCTCACTGAGGCCGCCCGGGCTTTGCCCGGGCGGCCTCAGT
GAGCGAGCGAGCGCGCAGAGAGGGAGTGGCCAACTCCATCACTAGGGGTTCCTACTAGTAACATATCCTG
GTGTGGAGTAGGGGACGCTGCTCTGACAGAGGCTCGGGGGCCTGAGCTGGCTCTGTGAGCTGGGGAGGAG
GCAGACAGCCAGGCCTTGTCTGCAAGCAGACCTGGCAGCATTGGGCTGGCCGCCCCCCAGGGCCTCCTCT
TCATGCCCAGTGAATGACTCACCTTGGCACAGACACAATGTTCGGGGTGGGCACAGTGCCTGCTTCCCGC
CGCACCCCAGCCCCCCTCAAATGCCTTCCGAGAAGCCCATTGAGCAGGGGGCTTGCATTGCACCCCAGCC
TGACAGCCTGGCATCTTGGGATAAAAGCAGCACAGCCCCCTAGGGGCTGCCCTTGCTGTGTGGCGCCACC
GGCGGTGGAGAACAAGGCTCTATTCAGCCTGTGCCCAGGAAAGGGGATCAGGGGATGCCCAGGCATGGAC
AGTGGGTGGCAGGGGGGGAGAGGAGGGCTGTCTGCTTCCCAGAAGTCCAAGGACACAAATGGGTGAGGGG
AGAGCTCTCCCCATAGCTGGGCTGCGGCCCAACCCCACCCCCTCAGGCTATGCCAGGGGGTGTTGCCAGG
GGCACCCGGGCATCGCCAGTCTAGCCCACTCCTTCATAAAGCCCTCGTATCCCAGGAGCGAGCAGAGCCA
GAGCAGGTTGGAGAGGAGACGCATCACCTCTGCTGCTTGCCTAAAACAGGTAAGTCCCATTAATCTCCCT
ATCAGTGATAGAGAAGGTCTGAAGAGTTTACTCCCTATCAGTGATAGAGATTAATTCCTCTACTAACCTT
GTTCATCTTTTCTTTTTTTTTCTACAGGTCCTGGGTGATTAACAGCTTAAGGCCGCCACCATGCAGGTCT
CCCGTGTGCTGGCCGCGCTGTGCGGCATGCTACTCTGCGCCTCTGGCCTCTTCGCCGCGTCTGGTGACCA
TATGCACGGATGTTCTGAGCCCCTGGGCCTGAAGAATAACACAATTCCTGACAGCCAGATGTCAGCCTCC
AGCAGCTACAATACATGGAACCTGCGTGCTTTTGGCTGGTACCCCCACTTGGGAAGGCTGGATAATCAGG
GCAATATCAATGCCTGGACGGCTCAGAGCAACAGTGCCAAGGAATGGCTGCAGGTTGACCTGGGCACTCA
GAGGCAAGTGACAGGAATCATCACCCAGGGGGCCCGTGACTTTGGCCACATCCAGTATGTGGCGTCCTAC
AAGGTAGCCCACAGTGATGATGGTGTGCAGTGGACTGTATATGAGGAGCAAGGAAGCAGCAAGGTCTTCC
AGGGCAACTTGGACAACAACTCCCACAAGAAGAACATCTTCGAGAAACCCTTCATGGCTCGCTACGTGCG
TGTCCTTCCAGTGTCCTGGCATAACCGCATCACCCTGCGCCTGGAGCTGCTGGGCTGTAAGCTTGGCACT
GGAGGCTCTGGAGGCACTGGAGGCTCTGGAGGCACCGGTAGCACTAGCGGCGGAAGCGGCGGGACAGGTA
CGCGTGTGAGCGAGCTGATTAAGGAGAACATGCACATGAAGCTGTACATGGAGGGCACCGTGAACAACCA
CCACTTCAAGTGCACATCCGAGGGCGAAGGCAAGCCCTACGAGGGCACCCAGACCATGAGAATCAAGGTC
GTCGAGGGCGGCCCTCTCCCCTTCGCCTTCGACATCCTGGCTACCAGCTTCATGTACGGCAGCAAAACCT
TCATCAACCACCCTCAGGGCATCCCCGACTTCTTTAAGCAGTCCTTCCCTGAGGGCTTCACATGGGAGAG
AGTCACCACATACGAAGACGGGGGCGTGCTGACCGCTACCCAGGACACCAGCCTCCAGGACGGCTGCCTC
ATCTACAACGTCAAGATTAGAGGGGTGAACTTCCCAGCCAACGGCCCTGTGATGCAGAAGAAAACACTCG
GCTGGGAGGCCTCCACCGAGACGCTGTACCCCGCTGACGGCGGCCTGGAAGGCGCATGTGACATGGCCCT
GAAGCTCGTGGGCGGGGGCCACCTGATCTGCAACTTGGAGACCACATACAGATCCAAGAAACCCGCTAAG
AACCTCAAGATGCCCGGCGTCTACAACGTGGACAGGAGACTGGAAAGAATCAAGGAGGCCGACAATGAGA
CCTACGTCGAGCAGCACGAGGTGGCTGTGGCCAGATACTCTACTGGTGGCGCTGGTGATGGAGGTAAATG
AGGATCCTAATCAACCTCTGGATTACAAAATTTGTGAAAGATTGACTGGTATTCTTAACTATGTTGCTCC
TTTTACGCTATGTGGATACGCTGCTTTAATGCCTTTGTATCATGCTATTGCTTCCCGTATGGCTTTCATT
TTCTCCTCCTTGTATAAATCCTGGTTGCTGTCTCTTTATGAGGAGTTGTGGCCCGTTGTCAGGCAACGTG
GCGTGGTGTGCACTGTGTTTGCTGACGCAACCCCCACTGGTTGGGGCATTGCCACCACCTGTCAGCTCCT
TTCCGGGACTTTCGCTTTCCCCCTCCCTATTGCCACGGCGGAACTCATCGCCGCCTGCCTTGCCCGCTGC
TGGACAGGGGCTCGGCTGTTGGGCACTGACAATTCCGTGGTGTTGTCGGGGAAATCATCGTCCTTTCCTT
GGCTGCTCGCCTGTGTTGCCACCTGGATTCTGCGCGGGACGTCCTTCTGCTACGTCCCTTCGGCCCTCAA
TCCAGCGGACCTTCCTTCCCGCGGCCTGCTGCCGGCTCTGCGGCCTCTTCCGCGTCTTCGCCTTCGCCCT
CAGACGAGTCGGATCTCCCTTTGGGCCGCCTCCCCGCCTGAATTCTGCATACTTCTTTACATTCCAGATA
TCTGCATCAAACACCATTGTCACACTCCATCGCGATCACGCGAGCCGAACGAACAAACCCAACAACATGA
AACTACCTAGCGCTTCTATTCAGCATGATGTCTTTCGTATACACAAATTCGGTTCTACAGGGTAACCTAG
GCTGCATGTTTAAACATACATACTTCTTTACATTCCAGATATCTGCATCAAACACCATTGTCACACTCCA
TCGCGATCACGCGAGCCGAACGAACAAACCCAACAACATGAAACTACCTAGCGCTTCTATTCAGCATGAT
GTCTTTCGTATACACAAATTCGGTTCTACAGGGTAACCTAGGCTGCATGTTTAAACATACATACTTCTTT
ACATTCCAGATATCTGCATCAAACACCATTGTCACACTCCATCGCGATCACGCGAGCCGAACGAACAAAC
CCAACAACATGAAACTACCTAGCGCTTCTATTCAGCATGATGTCTTTCGTATACACAAATTCGGTTCTAC
AGGGTAACCTAGGCTGCAGGTACCTTCGAGCAGACATGATAAGATACATTGATGAGTTTGGACAAACCAC
AACTAGAATGCAGTGAAAAAAATGCTTTATTTGTGAAATTTGTGATGCTATTGCTTTATTTGTAACCATT
ATAAGCTGCAATAAACAAGTTAACAACAACAATTGCATTCATTTTATGTTTCAGGTTCAGGGGGAGATGT
GGGAGGTTTTTTAAAGCAAGTAAAACCTCTACAAATGTGGTAAAATCAAGCTTAGGAACCCCTAGTGATG
GAGTTGGCCACTCCCTCTCTGCGCGCTCGCTCGCTCACTGAGGCCGGGCGACCAAAGGTCGCCCGACGCC
CGGGCTTTGCCCGGGCGGCCTCAGTGAGCGAGCGAGCGCGCAGAGAGGGAGTGGCCAAGCTAGCGGGCGA
TTAAGGAAAGGGCTAGATCATTCTTGAAGACGAAAGGGCCTCGTGATACGCCTATTTTTATAGGTTAATG
TCATGATAATAATGGTTTCTTAGACGTCAGGTGGCACTTTTCGGGGAAATGTGCGCGGAACCCCTATTTG
TTTATTTTTCTAAATACATTCAAATATGTATCCGCTCATGAGACAATAACCCTGATAAATGCTTCAATAA
TATTGAAAAAGGAAGAGTATGAGTATTCAACATTTCCGTGTCGCCCTTATTCCCTTTTTTGCGGCATTTT
GCCTTCCTGTTTTTGCTCACCCAGAAACGCTGGTGAAAGTAAAAGATGCTGAAGATCAGTTGGGTGCACG
AGTGGGTTACATCGAACTGGATCTCAACAGCGGTAAGATCCTTGAGAGTTTTCGCCCCGAAGAACGTTTT
CCAATGATGAGCACTTTTAAAGTTCTGCTATGTGGCGCGGTATTATCCCGTGTTGACGCCGGGCAAGAGC
AACTCGGTCGCCGCATACACTATTCTCAGAATGACTTGGTTGAGTACTCACCAGTCACAGAAAAGCATCT
TACGGATGGCATGACAGTAAGAGAATTATGCAGTGCTGCCATAACCATGAGTGATAACACTGCGGCCAAC
TTACTTCTGACAACGATCGGAGGACCGAAGGAGCTAACCGCTTTTTTGCACAACATGGGGGATCATGTAA
CTCGCCTTGATCGTTGGGAACCGGAGCTGAATGAAGCCATACCAAACGACGAGCGTGACACCACGATGCC
TGTAGCAATGGCAACAACGTTGCGCAAACTATTAACTGGCGAACTACTTACTCTAGCTTCCCGGCAACAA
TTAATAGACTGGATGGAGGCGGATAAAGTTGCAGGACCACTTCTGCGCTCGGCCCTTCCGGCTGGCTGGT
TTATTGCTGATAAATCTGGAGCCGGTGAGCGTGGGTCTCGCGGTATCATTGCAGCACTGGGGCCAGATGG
TAAGCCCTCCCGTATCGTAGTTATCTACACGACGGGGAGTCAGGCAACTATGGATGAACGAAATAGACAG
ATCGCTGAGATAGGTGCCTCACTGATTAAGCATTGGTAACTGTCAGACCAAGTTTACTCATATATACTTT
AGATTGATTTAAAACTTCATTTTTAATTTAAAAGGATCTAGGTGAAGATCCTTTTTGATAATCTCATGAC
CAAAATCCCTTAACGTGAGTTTTCGTTCCACTGAGCGTCAGACCCCGTAGAAAAGATCAAAGGATCTTCT
TGAGATCCTTTTTTTCTGCGCGTAATCTGCTGCTTGCAAACAAAAAAACCACCGCTACCAGCGGTGGTTT
GTTTGCCGGATCAAGAGCTACCAACTCTTTTTCCGAAGGTAACTGGCTTCAGCAGAGCGCAGATACCAAA
TACTGTTCTTCTAGTGTAGCCGTAGTTAGGCCACCACTTCAAGAACTCTGTAGCACCGCCTACATACCTC
GCTCTGCTAATCCTGTTACCAGTGGCTGCTGCCAGTGGCGATAAGTCGTGTCTTACCGGGTTGGACTCAA
GACGATAGTTACCGGATAAGGCGCAGCGGTCGGGCTGAACGGGGGGTTCGTGCACACAGCCCAGCTTGGA
GCGAACGACCTACACCGAACTGAGATACCTACAGCGTGAGCTATGAGAAAGCGCCACGCTTCCCGAAGGG
AGAAAGGCGGACAGGTATCCGGTAAGCGGCAGGGTCGGAACAGGAGAGCGCACGAGGGAGCTTCCAGGGG
GAAACGCCTGGTATCTTTATAGTCCTGTCGGGTTTCGCCACCTCTGACTTGAGCGTCGATTTTTGTGATG
CTCGTCAGGGGGGCGGAGCCTATGGAAAAACGCCAGCAACGCGGCCTTTTTACGGTTCCTGGCCTTTTGC
TGGCCTTTTGCTCACATGTAATAAACACACACACACCAACAACCGTGGTTGGTTGTTGTGTTGGTTTATT
CTCGAG
Features (pLannotate 1.2.2; 13 found; start..end, strand, type, name):
     61..123     -  repeat_region  AAV2 ITR (fragment): inverted terminal repeat of adeno-associated virus serotype 2 inverted
    835..890     +  promoter       TRE3GV promoter (fragment): 3rd-generation Tet-responsive promoter that can be activated by binding of Tet-On® 3G, optimized for retroviral and lentiviral vectors
    916..933     +  promoter       ADH1 promoter (fragment): S. cerevisiae ADH1; promoter for alcohol dehydrogenase 1
   1031..1528    +  CDS            Mfge8 (fragment): MFGM_MOUSE - Experimental evidence at protein level: Swiss-Prot protein existence level 1. Contributes to phagocytic removal of apoptotic cells in many tissues. Specific ligand for the alpha-v/beta-3 and alpha-v/beta-5 receptors. Also binds to phosphatidylserine-enriched cell surfaces in a receptor-independent manner. Zona pellucida-binding protein which may play a role in gamete interaction (By similarity). Plays an important role in the maintenance of intestinal epithelial homeostasis and the promotion of mucosal healing. Promotes VEGF-dependent neovascularization. From Mus musculus (Mouse).
   1616..2308    +  CDS            mKate2.5: mKate2.5 is a fluorescent protein published in 2012, derived from Entacmaea quadricolor. It is reported to be a monomer.
   2319..2907    +  misc_feature   WPRE: woodchuck hepatitis virus posttranscriptional regulatory element
   3470..3591    -  polyA_signal   SV40 poly(A) signal: SV40 polyadenylation signal
   3614..3682    -  CDS            large T antigen (fragment): large T antigen from SV40 (simian virus 40)
   3694..3823    +  repeat_region  AAV2 ITR (fragment): inverted terminal repeat of adeno-associated virus serotype 2 inverted
   3974..4078    +  promoter       AmpR promoter: bla
   4079..4939    +  CDS            AmpR: β-lactamase; bla; confers resistance to ampicillin, carbenicillin, and related antibiotics
   5110..5698    +  rep_origin     ori: high-copy-number ColE1/pMB1/pBR322/pUC origin of replication
   5814..43      +  repeat_region  AAV2 ITR (fragment) (across the origin): inverted terminal repeat of adeno-associated virus serotype 2 inverted
