[The description below was written by a language model from this plasmid's Addgene catalogue record and pLannotate feature annotations shown in this document.]
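Description:
pAAV-C2m2-mKate is an adeno-associated virus transfer plasmid for mammalian expression, built on the pAAV-GFAP-mKate2.5f backbone and intended for producing AAV particles that express a fluorescent fusion protein in astrocytes. It is maintained in bacteria through a high-copy ColE1/pUC-type origin and selected with ampicillin via the bla gene. The expression cassette is flanked by AAV2 inverted terminal repeats, which direct replication and packaging of the intervening DNA into virions. The depositor notes a 22 bp deletion in the 5′ ITR but reports successful packaging and expression in cells and tissues. In line with this, the feature table annotates the ITRs only as fragments.

The insert, cloned between AflII and BamHI sites, encodes the C2 domain of mouse Mfge8 (lactadherin), a protein that binds phosphatidylserine-enriched cell surfaces, fused at its C terminus to the monomeric red fluorescent protein mKate2.5. In this C2m2 version, lysines 24 and 45 of the C2 domain are changed to asparagine, which disables phosphatidylserine binding. Given the associated work on a genetically encoded phosphatidylserine biosensor, this non-binding variant would plausibly serve as a negative control, though the record does not say so explicitly. Transcription is driven by a GFAP promoter according to the catalogue entry. The automated annotation does not label this promoter, and the short Tet-responsive and yeast ADH1 promoter fragments it reports upstream of the coding sequence are probably incidental matches. A WPRE downstream of mKate enhances transcript stability and expression, and an SV40 polyadenylation signal is annotated further downstream on the opposite strand. The sequenced record is 5,816 nt, slightly shorter than the 5,852 bp listed in the catalogue.
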