Addgene plasmid #208793: pAAV-C2m2-mKate
Purpose: For AAV production to express C2m2-mKate in astrocytes
Depositing lab: Urte Neniskyte. Depositing organization: Vilnius University. Publication: Genetically encoded phosphatidylserine biosensor for in vitro, ex vivo and in vivo labelling. Dirvelyte E, Bujanauskiene D, Jankaityte E, Daugelaviciene N, Kisieliute U, Nagula I, Budvytyte R, Neniskyte U. Cell Mol Biol Lett. 2023 Jul 27;28(1):59. doi: 10.1186/s11658-023-00472-7. PubMed 37501184.
Backbone
  Vector backbone: pAAV-GFAP-mKate2.5f
  Backbone manufacturer: Viviana Gradinaru
  Backbone size w/o insert (bp): 4496
  Total vector size (bp): 5852
  Vector type: Mammalian Expression, AAV
Growth in bacteria
  Bacterial resistance: Ampicillin, 100 μg/mL
  Growth temperature: 37°C
  Growth strain: NEB Stable
  Copy number: High Copy
Gene/Insert
  Gene/Insert name: C2m2-mKate (alt name: C2 domain)
  Species: M. musculus (mouse)
  Insert size (bp): 1356
  Mutation: Mutated 24 and 45 lysine to asparagine in C2 domain (K24N, K45N), disabling the probe binding to phosphatidylserine
  GenBank ID: 17304
  Entrez Gene: Mfge8 (a.k.a. MFG-E8, MP47, Mfgm, P47, SED1, lactadherin)
  Promoter: GFAP promoter
  Tag / fusion protein: mKate (C terminal on insert)
  Cloning method: Restriction Enzyme; 5′ cloning site AflII (not destroyed); 3′ cloning site BamHI (not destroyed)
  Sequencing primers: 5′ GAAGGTCTGAAGAGTTTACTCC; 3′ AATGAAAGCCATACGGGAAG
Terms and licenses: Academic/Nonprofit Terms; Industry Terms: Not Available to Industry
Depositor comments: Please note: The plasmid contains a 22bp deletion in the 5' ITR. The plasmid was successfully used for AAV packaging and expression in cells and tissues by the depositing lab. These discrepancies are not expected to affect plasmid function.
How to cite: pAAV-C2m2-mKate was a gift from Urte Neniskyte (Addgene plasmid # 208793 ; http://n2t.net/addgene:208793 ; RRID:Addgene_208793)
